>Addgene plasmid #27092 | pRS3 (CK2alpha, CK2beta) | addgene full sequence | sequence record 361642 | Addgene NGS Result
CTGCAGGAATTCGGGGCCGCGGAGGCTGGATCGGTCCCGGTGTCTTCTATGGAGGTCAAAACAGCGTGGA
TGGCGTCTCCAGGCGATCTGACGGTTCACTAAACGAGCTCTGCTTATATAGGTCGAGTTTACCACTCCCT
ATCAGTGATAGAGAAAAGTGAAAGTCGAGTTTACCACTCCCTATCAGTGATAGAGAAAAGTGAAAGTCGA
GTTTACCACTCCCTATCAGTGATAGAGAAAAGTGAAAGTCGAGTTTACCACTCCCTATCAGTGATAGAGA
AAAGTGAAAGTCGAGTTTACCACTCCCTATCAGTGATAGAGAAAAGTGAAAGTCGAGTTTACCACTCCCT
ATCAGTGATAGAGAAAAGTGAAAGTCGAGTTTACCACTCCCTATCAGTGATAGAGAAAAGTGAAAGTCGA
GCTCGGTACCCGGGTCGAGGTAGGCGTGTACGGTGGGAGGCCTATATAAGCAGAGCTCGTTTAGTGAACC
GTCAGATCGCCTGGAGACGCCATCCACGCTGTTTTGACCTCCATAGAAGACACCGGGACCGATCCAGCCT
CCGCGGCCCCGAATTCGAGCTCGGTACCCGGGGATCCTCTAGTCAGCTGACGCGTGCTAGCGCGGCCTCG
ACGATGGCCGCTCTAGAACTAGTGGATCCACCATGGCGTCTATGGAACAAAAGCTGATTAGCGAAGAGGA
CCTGAACAACGGGAATTCTCGAGCAGCCGCTGACGTGAAGATGAGCAGCTCAGAGGAGGTGTCCTGGATT
TCCTGGTTCTGTGGGCTCCGTGGCAATGAATTCTTCTGTGAAGTGGATGAAGACTACATCCAGGACAAAT
TTAATCTTACTGGACTCAATGAGCAGGTCCCTCACTATCGACAAGCTCTAGACATGATCTTGGACCTGGA
GCCTGATGAAGAACTGGAAGACAACCCCAACCAGAGTGACCTGATTGAGCAGGCAGCCGAGATGCTTTAT
GGATTGATCCACGCCCGCTACATCCTTACCAACCGTGGCATCGCCCAGATGTTGGAAAAGTACCAGCAAG
GAGACTTTGGTTACTGTCCTCGTGTGTACTGTGAGAACCAGCCAATGCTTCCCATTGGCCTTTCAGACAT
CCCAGGTGAAGCCATGGTGAAGCTCTACTGCCCCAAGTGCATGGATGTGTACACACCCAAGTCATCAAGA
CACCATCACACGGATGGCGCCTACTTCGGCACTGGTTTCCCTCACATGCTCTTCATGGTGCATCCCGAGT
ACCGGCCCAAGAGACCTGCCAACCAGTTTGTGCCCAGGCTCTACGGTTTCAAGATCCATCCGATGGCCTA
CCAGCTGCAGCTCCAAGCCGCCAGCAACTTCAAGAGCCCAGTCAAGACGATTCGCTGATTCCCTCGAGGG
GGGGCCATCTCTAGAGCTGAGAACTTCAGGGTGAGTTTGGGGACCCTTGATTGTTCTTTCTTTTTCGCTA
TTGTAAAATTCATGTTATATGGAGGGGGCAAAGTTTTCAGGGTGTTGTTTAGAATGGGAAGATGTCCCTT
GTATCACCATGGACCCTCATGATAATTTTGTTTCTTTCACTTTCTACTCTGTTGACAACCATTGTCTCCT
CTTATTTTCTTTTCATTTTCTGTAACTTTTTCGTTAAACTTTAGCTTGCATTTGTAACGAATTTTTAAAT
TCACTTTTGTTTATTTGTCAGATTGTAAGTACTTTCTCTAATCACTTTTTTTTCAAGGCAATCAGGGTAT
ATTATATTGTACTTCAGCACAGTTTTAGAGAACAATTGTTATAATTAAATGATAAGGTAGAATATTTCTG
CATATAAATTCTGGCTGGCGTGGAAATATTCTTATTGGTAGAAACAACTACACCCTGGTCATCATCCTGC
CTTTCTCTTTATGGTTACAATGATATACACTGTTTGAGATGAGGATAAAATACTCTGAGTCCAAACCGGG
CCCCTCTGCTAACCATGTTCATGCCTTCTTCTCTTTCCTACAGCTCCTGGGCAACGTGCTGGTTGTTGTG
CTGTCTCATCATTTTGGCAAAGAATTCACTCCTCAGGTGCAGGCTGCCTATCAGAAGGTGGTGGCTGGTG
TGGCCAATGCCCTGGCTCACAAATACCACTGAGATCTTTTTCCCTCTGCCAAAAATTATGGGGACATCAT
GAAGCCCCTTGAGCATCTGACTTCTGGCTAATAAAGGAAATTTATTTTCATTGCAATAGTGTGTTGGAAT
TTTTTGTGTCTCTCACTCGGAAGGACATATGGGAGGGCAAATCATTTAAAACATCAGAATGAGTATTTGG
TTTAGAGTTTGGCAACATATGCCCATATGCTGGCTGCCATGAACAAAGGTTGGCTATAAAGAGGTCATCA
GTATATGAAACAGCCCCCTGCTGTCCATTCCTTATTCCATAGAAAAGCCTTGACTTGAGGTTAGATTTTT
TTTATATTTTGTTTTGTGTTATTTTTTTCTTTAACATCCCTAAAATTTTCCTTACATGTTTTACTAGCCA
GATTTTTCCTCCTCTCCTGACTACTCCCAGTCATAGCTGTCCCTCTTCTCTTATGGAGATCCCTCGACTG
CATTAATGAATCGGCCAACGCGCGGGGAGAGGCGGTTTGCGTATTGGGCGCTCTTCCGCTTCCTCGCTCA
CTGACTCGCTGCGCTCGGTCGTTCGGCTGCGGCGAGCGGTATCAGCTCACTCAAAGGCGGTAATACGGTT
ATCCACAGAATCAGGGGATAACGCAGGAAAGAACATGTGAGCAAAAGGCCAGCAAAAGGCCAGGAACCGT
AAAAAGGCCGCGTTGCTGGCGTTTTTCCATAGGCTCCGCCCCCCTGACGAGCATCACAAAAATCGACGCT
CAAGTCAGAGGTGGCGAAACCCGACAGGACTATAAAGATACCAGGCGTTTCCCCCTGGAAGCTCCCTCGT
GCGCTCTCCTGTTCCGACCCTGCCGCTTACCGGATACCTGTCCGCCTTTCTCCCTTCGGGAAGCGTGGCG
CTTTCTCATAGCTCACGCTGTAGGTATCTCAGTTCGGTGTAGGTCGTTCGCTCCAAGCTGGGCTGTGTGC
ACGAACCCCCCGTTCAGCCCGACCGCTGCGCCTTATCCGGTAACTATCGTCTTGAGTCCAACCCGGTAAG
ACACGACTTATCGCCACTGGCAGCAGCCACTGGTAACAGGATTAGCAGAGCGAGGTATGTAGGCGGTGCT
ACAGAGTTCTTGAAGTGGTGGCCTAACTACGGCTACACTAGAAGAACAGTATTTGGTATCTGCGCTCTGC
TGAAGCCAGTTACCTTCGGAAAAAGAGTTGGTAGCTCTTGATCCGGCAAACAAACCACCGCTGGTAGCGG
TGGTTTTTTTGTTTGCAAGCAGCAGATTACGCGCAGAAAAAAAGGATCTCAAGAAGATCCTTTGATCTTT
TCTACGGGGTCTGACGCTCAGTGGAACGAAAACTCACGTTAAGGGATTTTGGTCATGAGATTATCAAAAA
GGATCTTCACCTAGATCCTTTTAAATTAAAAATGAAGTTTTAAATCAATCTAAAGTATATATGAGTAAAC
TTGGTCTGACAGTTACCAATGCTTAATCAGTGAGGCACCTATCTCAGCGATCTGTCTATTTCGTTCATCC
ATAGTTGCCTGACTCCCCGTCGTGTAGATAACTACGATACGGGAGGGCTTACCATCTGGCCCCAGTGCTG
CAATGATACCGCGAGACCCACGCTCACCGGCTCCAGATTTATCAGCAATAAACCAGCCAGCCGGAAGGGC
CGAGCGCAGAAGTGGTCCTGCAACTTTATCCGCCTCCATCCAGTCTATTAATTGTTGCCGGGAAGCTAGA
GTAAGTAGTTCGCCAGTTAATAGTTTGCGCAACGTTGTTGCCATTGCTACAGGCATCGTGGTGTCACGCT
CGTCGTTTGGTATGGCTTCATTCAGCTCCGGTTCCCAACGATCAAGGCGAGTTACATGATCCCCCATGTT
GTGCAAAAAAGCGGTTAGCTCCTTCGGTCCTCCGATCGTTGTCAGAAGTAAGTTGGCCGCAGTGTTATCA
CTCATGGTTATGGCAGCACTGCATAATTCTCTTACTGTCATGCCATCCGTAAGATGCTTTTCTGTGACTG
GTGAGTACTCAACCAAGTCATTCTGAGAATAGTGTATGCGGCGACCGAGTTGCTCTTGCCCGGCGTCAAC
ACGGGATAATACCGCGCCACATAGCAGAACTTTAAAAGTGCTCATCATTGGAAAACGTTCTTCGGGGCGA
AAACTCTCAAGGATCTTACCGCTGTTGAGATCCAGTTCGATGTAACCCACTCGTGCACCCAACTGATCTT
CAGCATCTTTTACTTTCACCAGCGTTTCTGGGTGAGCAAAAACAGGAAGGCAAAATGCCGCAAAAAAGGG
AATAAGGGCGACACGGAAATGTTGAATACTCATACTCTTCCTTTTTCAATATTATTGAAGCATTTATCAG
GGTTATTGTCTCATGAGCGGATACATATTTGAATGTATTTAGAAAAATAAACAAATAGGGGTTCCGCGCA
CATTTCCCCGAAAAGTGCCACCTGACGTCTAAGAAACCATTATTATCATGACATTAACCTATAAAAATAG
GCGTATCACGAGGCCCTTTCGTCTTCACTCGACGCGGCCAGCTTGGTCGAGCTGGATACTTCCCGTCCGC
CAGGGGGACATGCCGGCGATGCTGAAGGTCGCGCGCATTCCCGATGAAGAGGCCGGTTACCGCCTGTTGA
CCTGGTGGGACGGGCAGGGCGCCGCCCGAGTCTTCGCCTCGGCGGCGGGCGCTCTGCTCATGGAGCGCGC
GTCCGGGGCCGGGGACCTTGCACAGATAGCGTGGTCCGGCCAGGACGACGAGGCTTGCAGGATCATAATC
AGCCATACCACATTTGTAGAGGTTTTACTTGCTTTAAAAAACCTCCCACACCTCCCCCTGAACCTGAAAC
ATAAAATGAATGCAATTGTTGTTGTTAACTTGTTTATTGCAGCTTATAATGGTTACAAATAAAGCAATAG
CATCACAAATTTCACAAATAAAGCATTTTTTTCACTGCATTCTAGTTGTGGTTTGTCCAAACTCATCAAT
GTATCTTATCATGTCTGGATCCTCTAGAACTAGGTCGGGCCCTCTAGATGCATGCTCGAGCGGCCGCCAG
TGTGATGGATATCTGCAGAATTCGGCTTTTAAGCGTAATCTGGAACGTCATATGGATAGGATCCTGCATA
GTCCGGGACGTCATAGGGATAGCCCGCATAGTCAGGAACATCGTATGGGTACTGCTGAGCGCCAGCGGCA
GCTGGAACAGGCATCCCAAGGGGGTTGGCAGCAGCAATCACTGGTGAGCCTGCCAGAGGTCCAAGGGGTG
AAGGGGTTGGCACTGAAGAAATCCCTGACATCATATTGGCGCTGCTGACGGGCGTACTGCCCCCTGGCAT
GCTAGATGAACCCATTCGAGCCTGGTCCTTCACAACAGTGTAGAAATAGGGGTGCTCCATTGCCTCTCTT
GCAGTAAGCCGTGACTGGTGGTCATATCGCAGCAGTTTGTCCAGGAAATCCAAGGCCTCAGGGCTGACAA
GGTGCTGATTTTCACTGTGGACAAAGCGTTCCCATCGCTTTCGAGAGTGTCTGCCCAAGATATCATTGAA
ACGTGGATCTAATTCAATGTTGTATTTGTCAATATAGTCATATAAATCTTCTGTCCCCAGAACCTTGGCT
ATCCTCACCAACTGATCATAATTGTCATGTCCATGGAAAAATGGCTCCTTCCGAAAGATCATACTTGCCA
GCATACAACCCAAACTCCACATATCCAAACTATAATCGTACATCTGATAGTCTACAAGTAGCTCAGGACC
TTTGAAGTATCGGGAAGCAACTCGGACATTATATTCTTGGCCAGGATGATAAAACTCAGCCAAACCCCAG
TCTATTAGTCGTAGCTTTCTGTGCTCATGATCAATCATGACATTATGGGGCTTGACATCTCTGTGCATAA
TTCCCATGCTGTGACAATAATCCAGGGCCTTCAGAATCTCATACATGTAAAATCGAATATCATAGTCTGT
TAACGTCTGGTACAATTGCTTGAAGTCTGTGTTGTTTACGTGTTCAAAAACCAAGGCGGGGGTTCGTGAC
ACAGGGTCTTTTACAATGTCTGCCAGTGTGATGATGTTGGGACCTCCTCTCAAATTCTCCAAAATCTTTA
TTTCACGCTTAATTTTCTTCTTTTTTACTGGCTTGAGAATTTTAACAACAACTTTTTCATTATTTGTGAT
GTTGATGGCTTCAAATACTTCACTGTATTTACCTCGGCCTAATTTTCGAACCAGCTGGTAGTCATCTTGA
TTTCCCCATTCCACCACATGTGACTCGTAATCCCAGTATTCTCGAGGTCTGTGTGTATTAACATCTGTGT
AAACTCTGGCCCTGCTTGGCACGGGTCCCGACATGTCAGACAGGTTGGCGGACAAAGCTGGACTTGATGT
TTGGAGATCTGGCAGTCACTGTGTTCAGAAGCAGCTGGGGGTAAGACCTTGTTTCAGAGGATCCACTAGT
TCTAGAGCGGCCGCCACCGCGGTGGAGCTCGGTACCAAGCTTCGACGCGGCCG
Features (pLannotate 1.2.2; 20 found; start..end, strand, type, name):
     77..122     -  promoter       TRE3GV promoter (fragment): 3rd-generation Tet-responsive promoter that can be activated by binding of Tet-On® 3G, optimized for retroviral and lentiviral vectors
    136..406     +  protein_bind   tetracycline response element: contains seven copies of the tetracycline operator tetO tetracycline repressor TetR
    417..434     +  misc_feature   MCS (fragment): pUC18/19 multiple cloning site
    439..477     +  promoter       minimal CMV promoter: human cytomegalovirus (CMV) immediate early promoter
    571..602     +  misc_feature   MCS (fragment): pUC18/19 multiple cloning site
    636..659     +  misc_feature   MCS (fragment): pBluescript multiple cloning site
    741..1385    +  CDS            CSNK2B: CSK2B_BOVIN - Also known as CK2N. Experimental evidence at protein level: Swiss-Prot protein existence level 1. Regulatory subunit of casein kinase II/CK2. As part of the kinase complex regulates the basal catalytic activity of the alpha subunit a constitutively active serine/threonine-protein kinase that phosphorylates a large number of substrates containing acidic residues C-terminal to the phosphorylated serine or threonine (By similarity). Participates in Wnt signaling (By similarity). From Bos taurus (Bovine).
   1431..2003    +  intron         β-globin intron: intron from rabbit β-globin gene
   2007..2129    +  CDS            HBB: HBB_COLGU - Experimental evidence at transcript level: Swiss-Prot protein existence level 2. Involved in oxygen transport from the lung to the various peripheral tissues. From Colobus guereza (Mantled guereza) (Eastern black-and-white colobus monkey).
   2200..2255    +  polyA_signal   β-globin poly(A) signal: rabbit β-globin polyadenylation signal (Gil and Proudfoot, 1987)
   2588..2641    -  CDS            lacI (fragment): lac repressor; lacI; The lac repressor binds to the lac operator to inhibit transcription in E. coli. This inhibition can be relieved by adding lactose or isopropyl-β-D-thiogalactopyranoside (IPTG).
   2824..3412    -  rep_origin     ori: high-copy-number ColE1/pMB1/pBR322/pUC origin of replication
   3583..4443    -  CDS            AmpR: β-lactamase; bla; confers resistance to ampicillin, carbenicillin, and related antibiotics
   4444..4548    -  promoter       AmpR promoter: bla
   4667..4897    +  CDS            str (fragment): STR_KLEPN - Protein inferred from homology: Swiss-Prot protein existence level 3. The aminoglycoside phosphotransferases achieve inactivation of their antibiotic substrates by phosphorylation. From Klebsiella pneumoniae.
   4891..4974    +  CDS            large T antigen (fragment): large T antigen from SV40 (simian virus 40)
   4997..5131    +  polyA_signal   SV40 poly(A) signal: SV40 polyadenylation signal
   5212..5301    -  CDS            3xHA: three tandem HA epitope tags
   5302..6474    -  CDS            CSNK2A1: CSK21_BOVIN - Also known as CK2A1. Experimental evidence at protein level: Swiss-Prot protein existence level 1. Catalytic subunit of a constitutively active serine/threonine-protein kinase complex that phosphorylates a large number of substrates containing acidic residues C-terminal to the phosphorylated serine or threonine. Regulates numerous cellular processes, such as cell cycle progression, apoptosis and transcription, as well as viral infection. May act as a regulatory node which integrates and coordinates numerous signals leading to an appropriate cellular response. During mitosis, func
   6569..6610    -  misc_feature   MCS (fragment): pBluescript multiple cloning site
