[The description below was written by a language model from this plasmid's Addgene catalogue record and pLannotate feature annotations shown in this document.]
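Description:
pRS3 (CK2alpha, CK2beta) is a mammalian expression plasmid built on the Clontech pBI backbone, a tetracycline-regulated vector whose defining part is a bidirectional tet-responsive promoter. The feature table shows a tetracycline response element with seven tetO copies, flanked on one side by a minimal CMV promoter and on the other by a short reverse-oriented tet-promoter fragment, consistent with two divergent minimal promoters sharing one operator array. Binding of a tetracycline-controlled transactivator, which must be supplied separately by the host cell line or another plasmid, therefore switches on both transcription units together. In bacteria the plasmid is maintained through a ColE1/pUC-type origin and an ampicillin resistance gene. The catalogue lists it as low copy, although the origin is annotated as a high-copy type. No mammalian selection marker is annotated.

The two payloads are the human subunits of protein kinase CK2. The automated annotation matched them to the bovine orthologues, while the catalogue gives human as the species. In one direction lies CSNK2B, the regulatory beta subunit, recorded as carrying an N-terminal Myc tag (not separately annotated in the table), followed by a rabbit β-globin intron and polyadenylation signal. In the opposite direction lies CSNK2A1, the catalytic alpha subunit, fused at its C terminus to an HA epitope annotated as three tandem copies, and terminated by the SV40 poly(A) signal. Short lacI, str and large T antigen fragments appear to be backbone remnants.

Coordinated induction of both subunits allows controlled expression of the CK2 holoenzyme components, with the distinct epitope tags distinguishing them from endogenous protein. The associated publication concerns strategies to manipulate CK2 activity and identify its substrates in mammalian cells.
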