Addgene plasmid #27092: pRS3 (CK2alpha, CK2beta)
Depositing lab: David Litchfield. Depositing organization: University of Western Ontario. Publication: Protein kinase CK2 is a constitutively active enzyme that promotes cell survival: strategies to identify CK2 substrates and manipulate its activity in mammalian cells. Turowec JP, Duncan JS, French AC, Gyenis L, St Denis NA, Vilk G, Litchfield DW.. Methods Enzymol. 2010;484:471-93. 10.1016/B978-0-12-381298-8.00023-X PubMed 21036246.
Backbone
  Vector backbone: pBI
  Backbone manufacturer: Clontech
  Backbone size w/o insert (bp): 4358
  Vector type: Mammalian Expression ; tetracycline-regulated expression
Growth in bacteria
  Bacterial resistance: Ampicillin, 100 μg/mL
  Growth temperature: 37°C
  Growth strain: DH5alpha
  Copy number: Low Copy
Gene/Insert 1
  Gene/Insert name: CK2beta (alt names: CSNK2B, G5A, CK2β, CK2N, CSK2B, MGC138222, MGC138224; Casein Kinase II beta)
  Species: H. sapiens (human)
  Entrez Gene: CSNK2B (a.k.a. CK2B, CK2N, CSK2B, Ckb1, Ckb2, G5A, POBINDS)
  Promoter: bidirectional tet-responsive promoter
  Tag / fusion protein: Myc (N terminal on backbone)
  Cloning method: Restriction Enzyme; 5′ cloning site HindIII (not destroyed); 3′ cloning site NsiI (not destroyed)
  Sequencing primers: 5′ NA; 3′ EBV-rev
Gene/Insert 2
  Gene/Insert name: CK2alpha (alt names: CSNK2A1, CKII, CK2A1; CK2α; Casein Kinase II alpha)
  Species: H. sapiens (human)
  Entrez Gene: CSNK2A1 (a.k.a. CK2A1, CKII, Cka1, Cka2, OCNDS)
  Promoter: bidirectional tet-responsive promoter
  Tag / fusion protein: HA (C terminal on insert)
  Cloning method: Restriction Enzyme; 5′ cloning site MluI (not destroyed); 3′ cloning site ApaI (not destroyed)
  Sequencing primers: 5′ NA; 3′ Bglob-intron-R
Terms and licenses: Academic/Nonprofit Terms; Industry Terms: Not Available to Industry
How to cite: pRS3 (CK2alpha, CK2beta) was a gift from David Litchfield (Addgene plasmid # 27092 ; http://n2t.net/addgene:27092 ; RRID:Addgene_27092)
