>Addgene plasmid #27092 | pRS3 (CK2alpha, CK2beta) | addgene partial sequence | sequence record 38483 | EBV-rev
CTCTAGATGCATGCTCGAGCGGCCGCCAGTGTGATGGATATCTGCAGAATTCGGCTTTTAAGCGTAATCT
GGAACGTCATATGGATAGGATCCTGCATAGTCCGGGACGTCATAGGGATAGCCCGCATAGTCAGGAACAT
CGTATGGGTACTGCTGAGCGCCAGCGGCAGCTGGAACAGGCATCCCAAGGGGGTTGGCAGCAGCAATCAC
TGGTGAGCCTGCCAGAGGTCCAAGGGGTGAAGGGGTTGGCACTGAAGAAATCCCTGACATCATATTGGCG
CTGCTGACGGGCGTACTGCCCCCTGGCATGCTAGATGAACCCATTCGAGCCTGGTCCTTCACAACAGTGT
AGAAATAGGGGTGCTCCATTGCCTCTCTTGCAGTAAGCCGTGACTGGTGGTCATATCGCAGCAGTTTGTC
CAGGAAATCCAAGGCCTCAGGGCTGACAAGGTGCTGATTTTCACTGTGGACAAAGCGTTCCCATCGCTTT
CGAGAGTGTCTGCCCAAGATATCATTGAAACGTGGATCTAATTCAATGTTGTATTTGTCAATATAGTCAT
ATAAATCTTCTGTCCCCAGAACCTTGGCTATCCTCACCAACTGATCATAATTGTCATGTCCATGGAAAAA
TGGCTCCTTCCGAAAGATCATACTTGCCAGCATACAACCCAAACTCCACATATCCAAACTATAATCGTAC
ATCTGATAGTCTACAAGTAGCTCAGGACCTTTGAAGTATCGGGAAGCAACTCGGACATTATATTCTTGGC
CAGGATGAT
