>Addgene plasmid #27092 | pRS3 (CK2alpha, CK2beta) | addgene partial sequence | sequence record 38485 | CSNK2B-R (cactctggttggggttgtct)
ATGTCTAGAGCTTGTCGATAGTGAGGGACCTGCTCATTGAGTCCAGTAAGATTAAATTTGTCCTGGATGT
AGTCTTCATCCACTTCACAGAAGAATTCATTGCCACGGAGCCCACAGAACCAGGAAATCCAGGACACCTC
CTCTGAGCTGCTCATCTTCACGTCAGCGGCTGCTCGAGAATTCCCGTTGTTCAGGTCCTCTTCGCTAATC
AGCTTTTGTTCCATAGACGCCATGGTGGATCCACTAGTTCTAGAGCGGCCATCGTCGAGGCCGCGCTAGC
ACGCGTCAGCTGACTAGAGGATCCCCGGGTACCGAGCTCGAATTCGGGGCCGCGGAGGCTGGATCGGTCC
CGGTGTCTTCTATGGAGGTCAAAACA
